Addgene plasmid #29068: pEMS1153
Purpose: Expression of the reporter gene under the control of the MiniPromoter in this plasmid has not been tested
Depositing lab: Elizabeth Simpson. Depositing organization: University of British Columbia. Publication: A regulatory toolbox of MiniPromoters to drive selective expression in the brain. Portales-Casamar E, Swanson DJ, Liu L, de Leeuw CN, Banks KG, Ho Sui SJ, Fulton DL, Ali J, Amirabbasi M, Arenillas DJ, Babyak N, Black SF, Bonaguro RJ, Brauer E, Candido TR, Castellarin M, Chen J, Chen Y, Cheng JC, Chopra V, Docking TR, Dreolini L, D'Souza CA, Flynn EK, Glenn R, Hatakka K, Hearty TG, Imanian B, Jiang S, Khorasan-zadeh S, Komljenovic I, Laprise S, Liao NY, Lim JS, Lithwick S, Liu F, Liu J, Lu M, McConechy M, McLeod AJ, Milisavljevic M, Mis J, O'Connor K, Palma B, Palmquist DL, Schmouth JF, Swanson MI, Tam B, Ticoll A, Turner JL, Varhol R, Vermeulen J, Watkins RF, Wilson G, Wong BK, Wong SH, Wong TY, Yang GS, Ypsilanti AR, Jones SJ, Holt RA, Goldowitz D, Wasserman WW, Simpson EM. Proc Natl Acad Sci U S A. 2010 Sep 21. 107(38):16589-94. 10.1073/pnas.1009158107 PubMed 20807748.
Backbone
  Vector backbone: pEMS1306
  Backbone size w/o insert (bp): 16454
  Vector type: Pleiades Promoter Project [sic, Pleaides Plieades]
Growth in bacteria
  Bacterial resistance: Ampicillin, 100 μg/mL
  Growth temperature: 37°C
  Growth strain: DH5alpha
  Growth instructions: DH10B
  Copy number: High Copy
Gene/Insert
  Gene/Insert name: Ple36 (alt names: CRH; Corticotropin-releasing hormone; Corticoliberin precursor Corticotropin-releasing factor CRF)
  Species: H. sapiens (human)
  Insert size (bp): 3811
  Entrez Gene: CRH (a.k.a. CRF, CRH1)
  Tag / fusion protein: EGFP-NLS (C terminal on backbone)
  Cloning method: Restriction Enzyme; 5′ cloning site FseI (unknown if destroyed); 3′ cloning site AscI (unknown if destroyed)
  Sequencing primers: 5′ Unknown
Terms and licenses: Academic/Nonprofit Terms; Industry Terms: Not Available to Industry
How to cite: pEMS1153 was a gift from Elizabeth Simpson (Addgene plasmid # 29068 ; http://n2t.net/addgene:29068 ; RRID:Addgene_29068)
