[The description below was written by a language model from this plasmid's Addgene catalogue record.]
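Description:
pEMS1153 is a Pleiades Promoter Project plasmid built on the large pEMS1306 backbone (about 16.5 kb without insert). It carries Ple36, a human MiniPromoter of roughly 3.8 kb designed from regulatory sequence of the CRH gene, which encodes corticotropin-releasing hormone (also called corticoliberin or CRF). The MiniPromoter was inserted by restriction cloning between FseI and AscI sites; the record does not say whether those sites survive. It sits upstream of an EGFP-NLS reporter supplied by the backbone. Although the catalogue lists EGFP-NLS as a C-terminal tag, the insert is a promoter element rather than a coding sequence. The arrangement is therefore best read as a promoter-reporter fusion in which Ple36 drives a green fluorescent protein directed to the nucleus by a nuclear localisation signal, which makes individual expressing cells easier to identify.

The plasmid is propagated in E. coli as a high-copy construct under ampicillin selection. The record gives no feature table, so the origin of replication, polyadenylation signal and the remaining content of the unusually large backbone are not stated. The same is true of any elements for delivery or integration into mammalian cells.

The construct belongs to a collection of compact human promoters developed to drive selective, region- or cell-type-restricted expression in the brain. Ple36 would presumably be intended to recapitulate aspects of CRH expression. However, the depositor explicitly notes that reporter expression under this MiniPromoter has not been tested in this plasmid, so its activity and specificity should be treated as unvalidated.
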