>Addgene plasmid #29068 | pEMS1153 | addgene partial sequence | sequence record 41396 | EGFP-N 5'-CGTCGCCGTCCAGCTCGACCAG-3'
CCTTGCTCACCATGGTGGCGGAAGTTCCTATACCTTTTGAAGAATAGGAACTTCGGCGCGCCGTGCTGCC
GCCTCTCTGCAGAGAGACGTCTCCGGGGGCTTTCTCTGGAGGTTGTCTTCCTTTCTCTTTACTGTTCCCA
CTCTCTTTTTCTTTCTCTCCTCTCTTTCCCCTCAGTCTCTCAATGGACTTGGTCTCTGAGTTTCTCCACT
CCAGAGCCTGGAGTGGGATTTTATAGTGTCGACCCTCTTCAAAAACCACGCAGCATTTGCCTAATAAGCT
GACGCTCTCTTGACAGCTCGATTGCGTGCTGCCTCTGCTCCTGCATAAATCATAGGGCCCTGCCAAGGAA
CGAGGGGCAGAATTTTGCTATCTCAACACTGAATCTCACATCCAATTATATCAACAGATATTTATCGCCT
CTTGGTGACGTCAACGAGCCCTAAAATGGAAGGGCTTCTTATGACTTGTCCATTGACAAAAATTCTTGAA
TGAGATTTCCCAAGTGTGAAAACATATTGACCTCTTACTATGAAAGGCCATATTAGGGGTGTGCAAAGAG
ACAGCGAATGGGAGGAGGAAGGGGAAGTGGGAAGGAAGTGAGGTGTCCCAGTGCAGCCCTGCCAGGAAAG
CAGCAGCCAGTTGGAGGGGGTGGACCTGGATGCCCCTTCTCCTAACCTCCCTGACCAGGTGTCTCTGACA
ACACCTCAGTATCTGGAAATATCCCTTTGCTAGAGACAGAGTCCCACCATCTTTCTGCCTGGAAAAGAAT
GAAGCATCAGGAGAGGGGTGTGCAGGAACATCCAGCTTTTAAACGTCTATCTGCTTTTTCCTCCCAAGAG
CAAGCACAT
