>Addgene plasmid #29068 | pEMS1153 | addgene partial sequence | sequence record 42430 | pEMS1307-fwd 5'-ccgcacgtctaagaaaccat-3'
AGGCGTATCACGAGGCCCTTTCGTCTTCAAGAATTAATTCCGATCATATTCAATAACCCTTAATGAATTC
GAGCTCCTAGGCCGGCCCACAGGTTTTACTGCTAAATAGGAGGTCAATGTACAATGAACATGATTTATTG
GGTCCCTTCCAATTTTAAGAGTCTCTGCAGACTGGCATCACCATTCTCTTTCCCTGGCTATTAAAAATGC
AGGTGGAAAAATTGCTTCATTCAACTGTAAGGCTATTCACCTCTCTGCCCAAGATAGGAAGGCAGAAATG
ACTTTATTTTGAGCATTTCATTCCCAACTCCCTAATTGAACCACCTTCCTTTGAATTCTAAAATGGTATC
ATTTCCATTTTATAAGGTTATCAAGGGCATGTATTTCTTCAAAAATGGCACCATACAGAGTAGCTTCCTA
TGTGATCTGATTTGAGGAGGGCCAAGGGAGATTCAATTGCACCAAATTATTTTTTTCCCATTGGTCCTGC
TATACATCTTAAAATCCCTCTATTCTCTATTGTTGTAATTTTTTTATATATAGCTATCAAAATGTGAATG
TTATCTAGGTTTTATCTATCTTTAACATCATAGCCAGACTTAGTCTGGCAAAGCAATCACCGTAAAGTGT
GAGCATGGTGGAGAAGCCACATCGCCATTTAGGTACAGCTGGGTCAGCCATGAGCAGCTCTAGTCGGCAC
TGCATCGCTAAGTGGACTCCGGGTGCCTTTTCTTAATTGAATGAAATCTCAGATTTCAATTTATTTCCAG
GCTGCATAATGTGATAATTAGAAGCTTAGTTACATCTAATGCCCTGAATGGAGGTCCTAGGA
